>Addgene plasmid #213760 | POC1472 | addgene full sequence | sequence record 439146 | Addgene NGS Result
ATCCGGATATAGTTCCTCCTTTCAGCAAAAAACCCCTCAAGACCCGTTTAGAGGCCCCAAGGGGTTATGC
TAGTTATTGCTCAGCGGTGGCAGCAGCCAACTCAGCTTCCTTTCGGGCTTTGTTAGCAGCCGGATCTCAG
TGGTGGTGGTGGTGGTGCTCGAGTTCCCCTTCTTTAAACTCGTAAACACCGTTCGATTCAAAATAGGCAT
TTGCCTCATTCAGGCGGGCCGCTGCTAACTTGTAAAATGTGTCGTCAATTTCTGCAGCGTAACTGCGGCG
ACCAAGTAATGACGATGCCACACTAGCCGAGCACAGACCTCCAAATGGTTCCCAGACTGTATCGCCGACA
TTACTGGCTGCTGCTACCTGAGTAAGCATCAGGTCCAGGGGCTTTTGGTTCAGATGTGCTGCTGACTGTT
TGGTGGGTTTATACGTGCGAGGTGCGGAGCGTTCCATTGTCCCTTTCAAACGCTCACTATCGGCCAACGG
CGGACGGCTCCACACGTTTGTGACTCCATTGCGGTGATTCCATGTAGTGCGTAAACTATCCCAATCATGA
GCTGAAATCATAGTTTTGCCATCCAGACTGAAATAGGGCCAAGAAGTTTTTTTACCATATTGCATGCAGT
ACTCCGCCATCTTTTGGACCGCGTCACCAGGCGGCCAGTACCACAGCCAGTCTGCTGTCAAATATTTACG
GGTCGCAGCGTTCTTCACACCACACGCTTCATTCGACTTTGAAAGGGACAGGCCCGAGCGACGCCACTCT
GCGCGCAACCATGACTTTGCGTTTAATGTAAGTCCGTCTCCAGTTTCCAGGTACACCGTACGGCGATAAA
GGGCCGCCACCTCTGTTACCACGGGCAATTGACGGATTGTTTTCCCGTTAACATTGCCGGCAATGTGCGC
CAGTCCTTTATCCCAGACAGCTAACTGCACGTATTCCCATCCGGTGGACAATAATAAAGGGTGGACCGTG
GCCCAGCCTACTTCTGTGTTCCAAAACCACAAAGAAGTGGAAGGCTTGGCCGCTTTGGCCCACGCCAGCA
CGTGTGGCTTATACCAGTCCGTCAACCCGGCAGCGTCAACGGTGTCCCCGCGAAATCCACGAACACCGTA
TGCCCCATCCGATACAATTAAGTCCGGACTAGGCCAGCGCCCGTAGACTTCCGATACGTTACCCTTATAA
AGGTGGGAAAGCTTAAGGTTTGTGTCCTTCTTTGCCATATGTATATCTCCTTCTTAAAGTTAAACAAAAT
TATTTCTAGAGGGGAATTGTTATCCGCTCACAATTCCCCTATAGTGAGTCGTATTAATTTCGCGGGATCG
AGATCGATCTCGATCCTCTACGCCGGACGCATCGTGGCCGGCATCACCGGCGCCACAGGTGCGGTTGCTG
GCGCCTATATCGCCGACATCACCGATGGGGAAGATCGGGCTCGCCACTTCGGGCTCATGAGCGCTTGTTT
CGGCGTGGGTATGGTGGCAGGCCCCGTGGCCGGGGGACTGTTGGGCGCCATCTCCTTGCATGCACCATTC
CTTGCGGCGGCGGTGCTCAACGGCCTCAACCTACTACTGGGCTGCTTCCTAATGCAGGAGTCGCATAAGG
GAGAGCGTCGAGATCCCGGACACCATCGAATGGCGCAAAACCTTTCGCGGTATGGCATGATAGCGCCCGG
AAGAGAGTCAATTCAGGGTGGTGAATGTGAAACCAGTAACGTTATACGATGTCGCAGAGTATGCCGGTGT
CTCTTATCAGACCGTTTCCCGCGTGGTGAACCAGGCCAGCCACGTTTCTGCGAAAACGCGGGAAAAAGTG
GAAGCGGCGATGGCGGAGCTGAATTACATTCCCAACCGCGTGGCACAACAACTGGCGGGCAAACAGTCGT
TGCTGATTGGCGTTGCCACCTCCAGTCTGGCCCTGCACGCGCCGTCGCAAATTGTCGCGGCGATTAAATC
TCGCGCCGATCAACTGGGTGCCAGCGTGGTGGTGTCGATGGTAGAACGAAGCGGCGTCGAAGCCTGTAAA
GCGGCGGTGCACAATCTTCTCGCGCAACGCGTCAGTGGGCTGATCATTAACTATCCGCTGGATGACCAGG
ATGCCATTGCTGTGGAAGCTGCCTGCACTAATGTTCCGGCGTTATTTCTTGATGTCTCTGACCAGACACC
CATCAACAGTATTATTTTCTCCCATGAAGACGGTACGCGACTGGGCGTGGAGCATCTGGTCGCATTGGGT
CACCAGCAAATCGCGCTGTTAGCGGGCCCATTAAGTTCTGTCTCGGCGCGTCTGCGTCTGGCTGGCTGGC
ATAAATATCTCACTCGCAATCAAATTCAGCCGATAGCGGAACGGGAAGGCGACTGGAGTGCCATGTCCGG
TTTTCAACAAACCATGCAAATGCTGAATGAGGGCATCGTTCCCACTGCGATGCTGGTTGCCAACGATCAG
ATGGCGCTGGGCGCAATGCGCGCCATTACCGAGTCCGGGCTGCGCGTTGGTGCGGACATCTCGGTAGTGG
GATACGACGATACCGAAGACAGCTCATGTTATATCCCGCCGTTAACCACCATCAAACAGGATTTTCGCCT
GCTGGGGCAAACCAGCGTGGACCGCTTGCTGCAACTCTCTCAGGGCCAGGCGGTGAAGGGCAATCAGCTG
TTGCCCGTCTCACTGGTGAAAAGAAAAACCACCCTGGCGCCCAATACGCAAACCGCCTCTCCCCGCGCGT
TGGCCGATTCATTAATGCAGCTGGCACGACAGGTTTCCCGACTGGAAAGCGGGCAGTGAGCGCAACGCAA
TTAATGTAAGTTAGCTCACTCATTAGGCACCGGGATCTCGACCGATGCCCTTGAGAGCCTTCAACCCAGT
CAGCTCCTTCCGGTGGGCGCGGGGCATGACTATCGTCGCCGCACTTATGACTGTCTTCTTTATCATGCAA
CTCGTAGGACAGGTGCCGGCAGCGCTCTGGGTCATTTTCGGCGAGGACCGCTTTCGCTGGAGCGCGACGA
TGATCGGCCTGTCGCTTGCGGTATTCGGAATCTTGCACGCCCTCGCTCAAGCCTTCGTCACTGGTCCCGC
CACCAAACGTTTCGGCGAGAAGCAGGCCATTATCGCCGGCATGGCGGCCCCACGGGTGCGCATGATCGTG
CTCCTGTCGTTGAGGACCCGGCTAGGCTGGCGGGGTTGCCTTACTGGTTAGCAGAATGAATCACCGATAC
GCGAGCGAACGTGAAGCGACTGCTGCTGCAAAACGTCTGCGACCTGAGCAACAACATGAATGGTCTTCGG
TTTCCGTGTTTCGTAAAGTCTGGAAACGCGGAAGTCAGCGCCCTGCACCATTATGTTCCGGATCTGCATC
GCAGGATGCTGCTGGCTACCCTGTGGAACACCTACATCTGTATTAACGAAGCGCTGGCATTGACCCTGAG
TGATTTTTCTCTGGTCCCGCCGCATCCATACCGCCAGTTGTTTACCCTCACAACGTTCCAGTAACCGGGC
ATGTTCATCATCAGTAACCCGTATCGTGAGCATCCTCTCTCGTTTCATCGGTATCATTACCCCCATGAAC
AGAAATCCCCCTTACACGGAGGCATCAGTGACCAAACAGGAAAAAACCGCCCTTAACATGGCCCGCTTTA
TCAGAAGCCAGACATTAACGCTTCTGGAGAAACTCAACGAGCTGGACGCGGATGAACAGGCAGACATCTG
TGAATCGCTTCACGACCACGCTGATGAGCTTTACCGCAGCTGCCTCGCGCGTTTCGGTGATGACGGTGAA
AACCTCTGACACATGCAGCTCCCGGAGACGGTCACAGCTTGTCTGTAAGCGGATGCCGGGAGCAGACAAG
CCCGTCAGGGCGCGTCAGCGGGTGTTGGCGGGTGTCGGGGCGCAGCCATGACCCAGTCACGTAGCGATAG
CGGAGTGTATACTGGCTTAACTATGCGGCATCAGAGCAGATTGTACTGAGAGTGCACCATTGCGGTGTGA
AATACCGCACAGATGCGTAAGGAGAAAATACCGCATCAGGCGCTCTTCCGCTTCCTCGCTCACTGACTCG
CTGCGCTCGGTCGTTCGGCTGCGGCGAGCGGTATCAGCTCACTCAAAGGCGGTAATACGGTTATCCACAG
AATCAGGGGATAACGCAGGAAAGAACATGTGAGCAAAAGGCCAGCAAAAGGCCAGGAACCGTAAAAAGGC
CGCGTTGCTGGCGTTTTTCCATAGGCTCCGCCCCCCTGACGAGCATCACAAAAATCGACGCTCAAGTCAG
AGGTGGCGAAACCCGACAGGACTATAAAGATACCAGGCGTTTCCCCCTGGAAGCTCCCTCGTGCGCTCTC
CTGTTCCGACCCTGCCGCTTACCGGATACCTGTCCGCCTTTCTCCCTTCGGGAAGCGTGGCGCTTTCTCA
TAGCTCACGCTGTAGGTATCTCAGTTCGGTGTAGGTCGTTCGCTCCAAGCTGGGCTGTGTGCACGAACCC
CCCGTTCAGCCCGACCGCTGCGCCTTATCCGGTAACTATCGTCTTGAGTCCAACCCGGTAAGACACGACT
TATCGCCACTGGCAGCAGCCACTGGTAACAGGATTAGCAGAGCGAGGTATGTAGGCGGTGCTACAGAGTT
CTTGAAGTGGTGGCCTAACTACGGCTACACTAGAAGGACAGTATTTGGTATCTGCGCTCTGCTGAAGCCA
GTTACCTTCGGAAAAAGAGTTGGTAGCTCTTGATCCGGCAAACAAACCACCGCTGGTAGCGGTGGTTTTT
TTGTTTGCAAGCAGCAGATTACGCGCAGAAAAAAAGGATCTCAAGAAGATCCTTTGATCTTTTCTACGGG
GTCTGACGCTCAGTGGAACGAAAACTCACGTTAAGGGATTTTGGTCATGAACAATAAAACTGTCTGCTTA
CATAAACAGTAATACAAGGGGTGTTATGAGCCATATTCAACGGGAAACGTCTTGCTCTAGGCCGCGATTA
AATTCCAACATGGATGCTGATTTATATGGGTATAAATGGGCTCGCGATAATGTCGGGCAATCAGGTGCGA
CAATCTATCGATTGTATGGGAAGCCCGATGCGCCAGAGTTGTTTCTGAAACATGGCAAAGGTAGCGTTGC
CAATGATGTTACAGATGAGATGGTCAGACTAAACTGGCTGACGGAATTTATGCCTCTTCCGACCATCAAG
CATTTTATCCGTACTCCTGATGATGCATGGTTACTCACCACTGCGATCCCCGGGAAAACAGCATTCCAGG
TATTAGAAGAATATCCTGATTCAGGTGAAAATATTGTTGATGCGCTGGCAGTGTTCCTGCGCCGGTTGCA
TTCGATTCCTGTTTGTAATTGTCCTTTTAACAGCGATCGCGTATTTCGTCTCGCTCAGGCGCAATCACGA
ATGAATAACGGTTTGGTTGATGCGAGTGATTTTGATGACGAGCGTAATGGCTGGCCTGTTGAACAAGTCT
GGAAAGAAATGCATAAACTTTTGCCATTCTCACCGGATTCAGTCGTCACTCATGGTGATTTCTCACTTGA
TAACCTTATTTTTGACGAGGGGAAATTAATAGGTTGTATTGATGTTGGACGAGTCGGAATCGCAGACCGA
TACCAGGATCTTGCCATCCTATGGAACTGCCTCGGTGAGTTTTCTCCTTCATTACAGAAACGGCTTTTTC
AAAAATATGGTATTGATAATCCTGATATGAATAAATTGCAGTTTCATTTGATGCTCGATGAGTTTTTCTA
AGAATTAATTCATGAGCGGATACATATTTGAATGTATTTAGAAAAATAAACAAATAGGGGTTCCGCGCAC
ATTTCCCCGAAAAGTGCCACCTAAATTGTAAGCGTTAATATTTTGTTAAAATTCGCGTTAAATTTTTGTT
AAATCAGCTCATTTTTTAACCAATAGGCCGAAATCGGCAAAATCCCTTATAAATCAAAAGAATAGACCGA
GATAGGGT
[37 nt withheld, positions 5959-5995]
AAAGAACGTGGACTCCAACGTCAAAGG
[49 nt withheld, positions 6023-6071]
T
[91 nt withheld, positions 6073-6163]
G
[124 nt withheld, positions 6165-6288]
CCCATTCGCCA
Features (pLannotate 1.2.2; 18 found; start..end, strand, type, name):
     26..73      -  terminator     T7 terminator: transcription terminator for bacteriophage T7 RNA polymerase
     81..130     -  CDS            SET1 (fragment): solubility-enhancement tag derived from T7 phage gene 10B
    140..157     -  CDS            9xHis (fragment): 9xHis affinity tag
   1236..1258    -  RBS            RBS: efficient ribosome binding site from bacteriophage T7 gene 10 (Olins and Rangwala, 1989)
   1273..1297    -  protein_bind   lac operator: The lac repressor binds to the lac operator to inhibit transcription in E. coli. This inhibition can be relieved by adding lactose or isopropyl-β-D-thiogalactopyranoside (IPTG). lac repressor encoded by lacI
   1298..1316    -  promoter       T7 promoter: promoter for bacteriophage T7 RNA polymerase
   1342..1621    +  CDS            TcR (fragment): tetracycline efflux protein; tet; confers resistance to tetracycline
   1629..1706    +  promoter       lacI promoter: lacI
   1707..2789    +  CDS            lacI: lac repressor; lacI; The lac repressor binds to the lac operator to inhibit transcription in E. coli. This inhibition can be relieved by adding lactose or isopropyl-β-D-thiogalactopyranoside (IPTG).
   2802..2823    +  protein_bind   CAP binding site: CAP binding activates transcription in the presence of cAMP. E. coli catabolite activator protein
   2838..3129    +  CDS            TcR (fragment): tetracycline efflux protein; tet; confers resistance to tetracycline
   3201..3581    -  CDS            YPB1_ECOLX: Protein predicted: Swiss-Prot protein existence level 4. From Escherichia coli.
   3598..3789    +  CDS            rop: Rop protein, which maintains plasmids at low copy number; rop
   3891..4030    +  misc_feature   bom: basis of mobility region from pBR322
   4216..4804    -  rep_origin     ori: high-copy-number ColE1/pMB1/pBR322/pUC origin of replication
   4926..5741    +  CDS            KanR: aminoglycoside phosphotransferase; aph(3')-Ia; confers resistance to kanamycin in bacteria or G418 (Geneticin®) in eukaryotes
   5750..5807    -  promoter       AmpR promoter (fragment): bla
   5860..6288    -  rep_origin     f1 ori (sequence partly withheld): f1 bacteriophage origin of replication; arrow indicates direction of (+) strand synthesis
