[The description below was written by a language model from this plasmid's Addgene catalogue record and pLannotate feature annotations shown in this document.]
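Description:
POC1472 is a bacterial expression plasmid built on the Novagen pET30b backbone that carries the DNA methyltransferase M.Osp807II from Olsenella sp. oral taxon 807 F0089, described in the record as a BsaI-associated "switch" methylase. The coding sequence was inserted between the NdeI and XhoI sites, which places it directly downstream of the vector's T7 promoter, lac operator and T7 gene 10 ribosome binding site, and in frame with a vector-encoded C-terminal His6 tag, followed by the T7 terminator. The annotation software did not recognise the methylase itself, so it appears only as an unannotated gap between the RBS and the His tag. The short "SET1" and "9xHis" fragment calls at the 3′ end most likely reflect the vector region around the His6 tag rather than additional fusion partners.

Transcription depends on T7 RNA polymerase, and the plasmid-borne lacI gene, with its own promoter, supplies lac repressor to hold the T7lac promoter off until induction with IPTG. The plasmid replicates from a ColE1/pBR322-type origin accompanied by the rop gene and bom region. The catalogue lists it as high copy, although rop normally moderates copy number. Selection is by kanamycin through the aph(3')-Ia gene, and an f1 origin permits single-stranded DNA production. The small TcR fragments are pBR322-derived backbone remnants and do not confer resistance.

According to the stated purpose and the associated publication title, the construct is used to produce a methylase for site-selective inhibition of type IIS restriction enzyme activity, here BsaI. The His tag offers a route to affinity purification of the enzyme.
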