Addgene plasmid #213760: POC1472
Purpose: BsaI-associated switch methylase
Depositing lab: Christopher A. O'Callaghan. Depositing organization: University of Oxford. Publication: DNA methylases for site-selective inhibition of type IIS restriction enzyme activity. Flores-Fernandez CN, Lin D, Robins K, O'Callaghan CA. Appl Microbiol Biotechnol. 2024 Jan 25;108(1):174. doi: 10.1007/s00253-024-13015-7. PubMed 38270650.
Backbone
  Vector backbone: pET30b
  Backbone manufacturer: Novagen
  Backbone size w/o insert (bp): 5421
  Total vector size (bp): 6303
  Vector type: Bacterial Expression
Growth in bacteria
  Bacterial resistance: Kanamycin, 50 μg/mL
  Growth temperature: 37°C
  Growth strain: DH5alpha
  Copy number: High Copy
Gene/Insert
  Gene/Insert name: BsaI-associated switch methylase M.Osp807II
  Species: Olsenella sp. oral taxon 807 F0089
  GenBank ID: CP012069
  Promoter: T7
  Tag / fusion protein: His6-tag (C terminal on insert)
  Cloning method: Restriction Enzyme; 5′ cloning site NdeI (unknown if destroyed); 3′ cloning site XhoI (unknown if destroyed)
  Sequencing primers: 5′ CTAGCCATATGGCAAAGAAGGACACAAAC; 3′ CTAGCTCGAGTTCCCCTTCTTTAAACTCGTAAAC
Terms and licenses: Academic/Nonprofit Terms; Industry Terms: Not Available to Industry
How to cite: POC1472 was a gift from Christopher A. O'Callaghan (Addgene plasmid # 213760 ; http://n2t.net/addgene:213760 ; RRID:Addgene_213760)
